Addgene plasmid #216068: AA334
Purpose: Fragmid fragment: (2A Selection) Stop; IRES2; Start; BlastR; Stop
Depositing lab: John Doench. Depositing organization: Broad Institute. Publication: Modular vector assembly enables rapid assessment of emerging CRISPR technologies. McGee AV, Liu YV, Griffith AL, Szegletes ZM, Wen B, Kraus C, Miller NW, Steger RJ, Escude Velasco B, Bosch JA, Zirin JD, Viswanatha R, Sontheimer EJ, Goodale A, Greene MA, Green TM, Doench JG. Cell Genom. 2024 Mar 13;4(3):100519. doi: 10.1016/j.xgen.2024.100519. PubMed 38484704.
Backbone
  Vector backbone: pUC57-Kan
  Vector type: Fragment
Growth in bacteria
  Bacterial resistance: Kanamycin, 50 μg/mL
  Growth temperature: 37°C
  Growth strain: DH5alpha
  Copy number: Unknown
Gene/Insert
  Gene/Insert name: Stop; IRES2_v1; Start; BlastR_v1.1; Stop
  Species: Other
  Cloning method: Unknown
Resource information
  A portion of this plasmid was derived from a plasmid made by: Genscript ID: U133GHG080-12
Terms and licenses: Academic/Nonprofit Terms; Industry Terms: Not Available to Industry
Depositor comments: Please visit https://www.biorxiv.org/content/10.1101/2023.10.25.564061v1 for bioRxiv preprint.
How to cite: AA334 was a gift from John Doench (Addgene plasmid # 216068 ; http://n2t.net/addgene:216068 ; RRID:Addgene_216068)
