[The description below was written by a language model from this plasmid's Addgene catalogue record and pLannotate feature annotations shown in this document.]
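Description:
AA334 is a Fragmid fragment plasmid, a donor of one interchangeable module in a modular vector assembly system built for rapid construction and comparison of CRISPR technology vectors. It is not an expression vector in its own right: the 3,641 nt plasmid is a pUC57-Kan cloning backbone that stores the module for propagation in E. coli. Maintenance relies on the high-copy ColE1/pUC-type origin and a kanamycin resistance gene (aminoglycoside phosphotransferase). The remaining annotated backbone features are the usual pUC remnants: a lac promoter, lac operator and CAP binding site, a lacZα fragment interrupted by the insert, and short fragments of lacI, rop and the bom region, none of which contribute to the module's function.

The payload belongs to the system's "2A Selection" module category and is recorded as Stop; IRES2; Start; BlastR; Stop. It begins with a stop codon that terminates the open reading frame of whatever part is assembled upstream, followed by the encephalomyocarditis virus IRES2 element, which recruits ribosomes internally to the same transcript. Translation then restarts at a fresh start codon on the blasticidin S deaminase gene (BSD from Aspergillus terreus), which ends with its own stop codon. Once assembled downstream of a coding sequence in a destination vector, this fragment makes the transcript bicistronic, so blasticidin resistance is expressed as a separate protein rather than through a 2A peptide fusion, leaving the upstream protein without extra residues. The fragment carries no promoter of its own; expression depends on elements supplied by other modules. The record does not state the cloning method or the sites used for assembly.
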