Features (pLannotate 1.2.2; 11 found; start..end, strand, type, name):
    137..236     +  misc_feature   bom (fragment): basis of mobility region from pBR322
    242..399     -  CDS            lacZα (fragment): LacZα fragment of β-galactosidase; lacZ fragment
    470..1056    +  misc_feature   IRES2: internal ribosome entry site (IRES) of the encephalomyocarditis virus (EMCV)
   1072..1470    +  CDS            BSD: blasticidin S deaminase; Aspergillus terreus BSD; confers resistance to blasticidin
   1575..1591    -  protein_bind   lac operator: The lac repressor binds to the lac operator to inhibit transcription in E. coli. This inhibition can be relieved by adding lactose or isopropyl-β-D-thiogalactopyranoside (IPTG). lac repressor encoded by lacI
   1599..1629    -  promoter       lac promoter: promoter for the E. coli lac operon
   1644..1665    -  protein_bind   CAP binding site: CAP binding activates transcription in the presence of cAMP. E. coli catabolite activator protein
   1678..1770    -  CDS            lacI (fragment): lac repressor; lacI; The lac repressor binds to the lac operator to inhibit transcription in E. coli. This inhibition can be relieved by adding lactose or isopropyl-β-D-thiogalactopyranoside (IPTG).
   1953..2541    -  rep_origin     ori: high-copy-number ColE1/pMB1/pBR322/pUC origin of replication
   2719..3528    -  CDS            KanR: aminoglycoside phosphotransferase; aph(3')-Ia; confers resistance to kanamycin in bacteria or G418 (Geneticin®) in eukaryotes
   3635..35      +  CDS            rop (fragment) (across the origin): Rop protein, which maintains plasmids at low copy number; rop
>Addgene plasmid #216068 | AA334 | addgene full sequence | sequence record 431425 | Addgene NGS Result
TCGCGCGTTTCGGTGATGACGGTGAAAACCTCTGACACATGCAGCTCCCGGAGACGGTCACAGCTTGTCT
GTAAGCGGATGCCGGGAGCAGACAAGCCCGTCAGGGCGCGTCAGCGGGTGTTGGCGGGTGTCGGGGCTGG
CTTAACTATGCGGCATCAGAGCAGATTGTACTGAGAGTGCACCATATGCGGTGTGAAATACCGCACAGAT
GCGTAAGGAGAAAATACCGCATCAGGCGCCATTCGCCATTCAGGCTGCGCAACTGTTGGGAAGGGCGATC
GGTGCGGGCCTCTTCGCTATTACGCCAGCTGGCGAAAGGGGGATGTGCTGCAAGGCGATTAAGTTGGGTA
ACGCCAGGGTTTTCCCAGTCACGACGTTGTAAAACGACGGCCAGAGAATTCGAGCTCGGTACCTCGCGAA
TACATCTAGATGAAGACGGAAGCTGAATGCATGAGTAACTGAGGATCCGCCCCTCTCCCTCCCCCCCCCC
TAACGTTACTGGCCGAAGCCGCTTGGAATAAGGCCGGTGTGCGTTTGTCTATATGTTATTTTCCACCATA
TTGCCGTCTTTTGGCAATGTGAGGGCCCGGAAACCTGGCCCTGTCGTCTTGACGAGCATTCCTAGGGGTC
TTTCCCCTCTCGCCAAAGGAATGCAAGGTCTGTTGAATGTCGTGAAGGAAGCAGTTCCTCTGGAAGCTTC
TTGACGACAAACAACGTCTGTAGCGACCCTTTGCAGGCAGCGGAACCCCCCACCTGGCGACAGGTGCCTC
TGCGGCCAAAAGCCACGTGTATAAGATACACCTGCAAAGGCGGCACAACCCCAGTGCCACGTTGTGAGTT
GGATAGTTGTGGAAAGAGTCAAATGGCTCTCCTCAAGCGTATTCAACAAGGGGCTGAAGGATGCCCAGAA
GGTACCCCATTGTATGGGATCTGATCTGGGGCCTCGGTACACATGCTTTACATGTGTTTAGTCGAGGTTA
AAAAAACGTCTAGGCCCCCCGAACCACGGGGACGTGGTTTTCCTTTGAAAAACACGATGATAATATGGCC
ACAACCCTGGAATTCGCCACCATGGCCAAGCCTTTGTCTCAAGAAGAATCCACCCTCATTGAAAGAGCAA
CGGCTACAATCAACAGCATCCCCATCTCTGAGGACTACAGCGTCGCCAGCGCAGCTCTCTCTAGCGACGG
CCGCATCTTCACTGGTGTCAATGTATATCATTTTACTGGGGGACCTTGTGCAGAACTCGTGGTGCTGGGC
ACTGCTGCTGCTGCGGCAGCTGGCAACCTGACTTGTATCGTCGCGATCGGAAATGAGAACAGGGGCATCT
TGAGCCCCTGCGGACGGTGCCGACAGGTGCTTCTCGATCTGCATCCTGGGATCAAAGCCATAGTGAAGGA
CAGTGATGGACAGCCGACGGCAGTTGGGATTCGTGAATTGCTGCCCTCTGGTTATGTGTGGGAGGGCTAA
TGAATTCCAGTCTTCGGAACCAAATCGGATCCCGGGCCCGTCGACTGCAGAGGCCTGCATGCAAGCTTGG
TGTAATCATGGTCATAGCTGTTTCCTGTGTGAAATTGTTATCCGCTCACAATTCCACACAACATACGAGC
CGGAAGCATAAAGTGTAAAGCCTGGGGTGCCTAATGAGTGAGCTAACTCACATTAATTGCGTTGCGCTCA
CTGCCCGCTTTCCAGTCGGGAAACCTGTCGTGCCAGCTGCATTAATGAATCGGCCAACGCGCGGGGAGAG
GCGGTTTGCGTATTGGGCGCTCTTCCGCTTCCTCGCTCACTGACTCGCTGCGCTCGGTCGTTCGGCTGCG
GCGAGCGGTATCAGCTCACTCAAAGGCGGTAATACGGTTATCCACAGAATCAGGGGATAACGCAGGAAAG
AACATGTGAGCAAAAGGCCAGCAAAAGGCCAGGAACCGTAAAAAGGCCGCGTTGCTGGCGTTTTTCCATA
GGCTCCGCCCCCCTGACGAGCATCACAAAAATCGACGCTCAAGTCAGAGGTGGCGAAACCCGACAGGACT
ATAAAGATACCAGGCGTTTCCCCCTGGAAGCTCCCTCGTGCGCTCTCCTGTTCCGACCCTGCCGCTTACC
GGATACCTGTCCGCCTTTCTCCCTTCGGGAAGCGTGGCGCTTTCTCATAGCTCACGCTGTAGGTATCTCA
GTTCGGTGTAGGTCGTTCGCTCCAAGCTGGGCTGTGTGCACGAACCCCCCGTTCAGCCCGACCGCTGCGC
CTTATCCGGTAACTATCGTCTTGAGTCCAACCCGGTAAGACACGACTTATCGCCACTGGCAGCAGCCACT
GGTAACAGGATTAGCAGAGCGAGGTATGTAGGCGGTGCTACAGAGTTCTTGAAGTGGTGGCCTAACTACG
GCTACACTAGAAGAACAGTATTTGGTATCTGCGCTCTGCTGAAGCCAGTTACCTTCGGAAAAAGAGTTGG
TAGCTCTTGATCCGGCAAACAAACCACCGCTGGTAGCGGTGGTTTTTTTGTTTGCAAGCAGCAGATTACG
CGCAGAAAAAAAGGATCTCAAGAAGATCCTTTGATCTTTTCTACGGGGTCTGACGCTCAGTGGAACGAAA
ACTCACGTTAAGGGATTTTGGTCATGAGATTATCAAAAAGGATCTTCACCTAGATCCTTTTAAATTAAAA
ATGAAGTTTTAAATCAAGCCCAATCTGAATAATGTTACAACCAATTAACCAATTCTGATTAGAAAAACTC
ATCGAGCATCAAATGAAACTGCAATTTATTCATATCAGGATTATCAATACCATATTTTTGAAAAAGCCGT
TTCTGTAATGAAGGAGAAAACTCACCGAGGCAGTTCCATAGGATGGCAAGATCCTGGTATCGGTCTGCGA
TTCCGACTCGTCCAACATCAATACAACCTATTAATTTCCCCTCGTCAAAAATAAGGTTATCAAGTGAGAA
ATCACCATGAGTGACGACTGAATCCGGTGAGAATGGCAAAAGTTTATGCATTTCTTTCCAGACTTGTTCA
ACAGGCCAGCCATTACGCTCGTCATCAAAATCACTCGCATCAACCAAACCGTTATTCATTCGTGATTGCG
CCTGAGCGAGACGAAATACGCGATCGCTGTTAAAAGGACAATTACAAACAGGAATCGAATGCAACCGGCG
CAGGAACACTGCCAGCGCATCAACAATATTTTCACCTGAATCAGGATATTCTTCTAATACCTGGAATGCT
GTTTTTCCGGGGATCGCAGTGGTGAGTAACCATGCATCATCAGGAGTACGGATAAAATGCTTGATGGTCG
GAAGAGGCATAAATTCCGTCAGCCAGTTTAGTCTGACCATCTCATCTGTAACATCATTGGCAACGCTACC
TTTGCCATGTTTCAGAAACAACTCTGGCGCATCGGGCTTCCCATACAAGCGATAGATTGTCGCACCTGAT
TGCCCGACATTATCGCGAGCCCATTTATACCCATATAAATCAGCATCCATGTTGGAATTTAATCGCGGCC
TCGACGTTTCCCGTTGAATATGGCTCATAACACCCCTTGTATTACTGTTTATGTAAGCAGACAGTTTTAT
TGTTCATGATGATATATTTTTATCTTGTGCAATGTAACATCAGAGATTTTGAGACACGGGCCAGAGCTGC
A
